Addgene plasmid #192947: MSCV-ASNS-OE-IRES-Thy1.1
Purpose: Asparagine synthetase overexpression in murine cells
Depositing lab: Ping-Chih Ho. Depositing organization: Ludwig Institute For Cancer Research, Lausanne Branch. Publication: CD8(+) T cell metabolic rewiring defined by scRNA-seq identifies a critical role of ASNS expression dynamics in T cell differentiation. Fernandez-Garcia J, Franco F, Parik S, Altea-Manzano P, Pane AA, Broekaert D, van Elsen J, Vermeire I, Schalley T, Planque M, van Brussel T, Schepers R, Modave E, Karakach TK, Carmeliet P, Lambrechts D, Ho PC, Fendt SM. Cell Rep. 2022 Nov 15;41(7):111639. doi: 10.1016/j.celrep.2022.111639. PubMed 36384124.
Backbone
  Vector backbone: MSCV-IRES-Thy1.1
  Backbone size w/o insert (bp): 6221
  Total vector size (bp): 7907
  Vector type: Mammalian Expression, Retroviral
  Selectable markers: Thy1.1
Growth in bacteria
  Bacterial resistance: Ampicillin, 100 μg/mL
  Growth temperature: 30°C
  Growth strain: NEB Stable
  Copy number: Unknown
Gene/Insert
  Gene/Insert name: Asparagine synthetase (alt name: Asns)
  Species: M. musculus (mouse)
  Insert size (bp): 1686
  Entrez Gene: Asns
  Promoter: 5'LTR
  Cloning method: Restriction Enzyme; 5′ cloning site BglII (not destroyed); 3′ cloning site SalI (not destroyed)
  Sequencing primers: 5′ GCCCTTTGTACACCCTAAGCCTC
Resource information
  A portion of this plasmid was derived from a plasmid made by: Susan Kaech Lab
Terms and licenses: Academic/Nonprofit Terms; Industry Terms: Not Available to Industry
Depositor comments: Please visit https://www.biorxiv.org/content/10.1101/2021.07.27.453976v1 for bioRxiv preprint.
How to cite: MSCV-ASNS-OE-IRES-Thy1.1 was a gift from Ping-Chih Ho (Addgene plasmid # 192947 ; http://n2t.net/addgene:192947 ; RRID:Addgene_192947)
