[The description below was written by a language model from this plasmid's Addgene catalogue record and pLannotate feature annotations shown in this document.]
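Description:
MSCV-ASNS-OE-IRES-Thy1.1 is a gammaretroviral expression plasmid of about 7.9 kb, built on the MSCV-IRES-Thy1.1 backbone to overexpress mouse asparagine synthetase (Asns) in murine cells. In bacteria it is maintained through a high-copy ColE1/pUC-type origin and selected with ampicillin via the β-lactamase gene and its own promoter. The annotation also picks up short remnants of earlier cloning vectors (lacZα, tetracycline resistance, lacI, rop and bom fragments, a lac promoter/operator region), which are vestigial rather than functional parts of the design.

The retroviral cassette is flanked by 5' and 3' long terminal repeats from murine embryonic stem cell virus. Downstream of the 5' LTR lie the Ψ packaging signal and a truncated, start-codon-less gag segment, which together support efficient encapsidation of the genomic RNA when gag, pol and env are supplied in trans by packaging cells; only a small env fragment is present on the plasmid. The roughly 1.7 kb Asns coding sequence was inserted between BglII and SalI sites, both retained, and is transcribed from the 5' LTR. It is followed by an EMCV internal ribosome entry site and the Thy1.1 (CD90.1) open reading frame, so a single bicistronic transcript yields both the enzyme and a GPI-anchored surface marker. Thy1.1 is the only eukaryotic selectable marker listed and lets transduced cells be identified or sorted by antibody staining, including in Thy1.2-background mice. The associated study concerns ASNS expression dynamics in CD8+ T cell differentiation, consistent with use of the vector for transducing mouse T cells.
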