Features (pLannotate 1.2.2; 21 found; start..end, strand, type, name):
     89..238     -  CDS            lacZα (fragment): LacZα fragment of β-galactosidase; lacZ fragment
    238..439     -  CDS            TcR (fragment): tetracycline efflux protein; tet; confers resistance to tetracycline
    440..538     +  CDS            env (fragment): murine leukemia virus gPr80 envelope polyprotein precursor; env; proteolytically cleaved into gp70SU and p15TM subunits
    580..1096    +  LTR            5' LTR: 5' long terminal repeat from murine embryonic stem cell virus
   1160..1501    +  misc_feature   MESV Ψ: packaging signal of murine embryonic stem cell virus
   1568..1984    +  CDS            gag (truncated): truncated Moloney murine leukemia virus (MMLV) gag gene lacking the start codon
   2003..3685    +  CDS            Asns: ASNS_MOUSE - Experimental evidence at protein level: Swiss-Prot protein existence level 1. From Mus musculus (Mouse).
   3687..3722    -  misc_feature   MCS (fragment): pBluescript multiple cloning site
   3824..4286    +  misc_feature   IRES: internal ribosome entry site (IRES) of the encephalomyocarditis virus (EMCV)
   4298..4316    +  intron         CMV intron (fragment): modified intron A from human cytomegalovirus
   4336..4824    +  CDS            Thy1.1: mouse GPI-anchored cell surface glycoprotein of the immunoglobulin superfamily This allele of Thy1 is also known as CD90.1.
   4880..5394    +  LTR            3' LTR: 3' long terminal repeat from murine embryonic stem cell virus
   5556..5572    -  protein_bind   lac operator: The lac repressor binds to the lac operator to inhibit transcription in E. coli. This inhibition can be relieved by adding lactose or isopropyl-β-D-thiogalactopyranoside (IPTG). lac repressor encoded by lacI
   5580..5610    -  promoter       lac promoter: promoter for the E. coli lac operon
   5625..5646    -  protein_bind   CAP binding site: CAP binding activates transcription in the presence of cAMP. E. coli catabolite activator protein
   5659..5751    -  CDS            lacI (fragment): lac repressor; lacI; The lac repressor binds to the lac operator to inhibit transcription in E. coli. This inhibition can be relieved by adding lactose or isopropyl-β-D-thiogalactopyranoside (IPTG).
   5934..6522    -  rep_origin     ori: high-copy-number ColE1/pMB1/pBR322/pUC origin of replication
   6693..7553    -  CDS            AmpR: β-lactamase; bla; confers resistance to ampicillin, carbenicillin, and related antibiotics
   7554..7658    -  promoter       AmpR promoter: bla
   7753..7788    +  CDS            rop (fragment): Rop protein, which maintains plasmids at low copy number; rop
   7890..83      +  misc_feature   bom (fragment) (across the origin): basis of mobility region from pBR322
>Addgene plasmid #192947 | MSCV-ASNS-OE-IRES-Thy1.1 | addgene full sequence | sequence record 380517 | Addgene NGS Result
CATCAGAGCAGATTGTACTGAGAGTGCACCATATGCGGTGTGAAATACCGCACAGATGCGTAAGGAGAAA
ATACCGCATCAGGCGCCATTCGCCATTCAGGCTGCGCAACTGTTGGGAAGGGCGATCGGTGCGGGCCTCT
TCGCTATTACGCCAGCTGGCGAAAGGGGGATGTGCTGCAAGGCGATTAAGTTGGGTAACGCCAGGGTTTT
CCCAGTCACGACGTTGTAAAACGACGGCGCAAGGAATGGTGCATGCAAGGAGATGGCGCCCAACAGTCCC
CCGGCCACGGGGCCTGCCACCATACCCACGCCGAAACAAGCGCTCATGAGCCCGAAGTGGCGAGCCCGAT
CTTCCCCATCGGTGATGTCGGCGATATAGGCGCCAGCAACCGCACCTGTGGCGCCGGTGATGCCGGCCAC
GATGCGTCCGGCGTAGAGGCGATTAGTCCAATTTGTTAAAGACAGGATATCAGTGGTCCAGGCTCTAGTT
TTGACTCAACAATATCACCAGCTGAAGCCTATAGAGTACGAGCCATAGATAAAATAAAAGATTTTATTTA
GTCTCCAGAAAAAGGGGGGAATGAAAGACCCCACCTGTAGGTTTGGCAAGCTAGCTTAAGTAACGCCATT
TTGCAAGGCATGGAAAATACATAACTGAGAATAGAGAAGTTCAGATCAAGGTTAGGAACAGAGAGACAGC
AGAATATGGGCCAAACAGGATATCTGTGGTAAGCAGTTCCTGCCCCGGCTCAGGGCCAAGAACAGATGGT
CCCCAGATGCGGTCCCGCCCTCAGCAGTTTCTAGAGAACCATCAGATGTTTCCAGGGTGCCCCAAGGACC
TGAAATGACCCTGTGCCTTATTTGAACTAACCAATCAGTTCGCTTCTCGCTTCTGTTCGCGCGCTTCTGC
TCCCCGAGCTCAATAAAAGAGCCCACAACCCCTCACTCGGCGCGCCAGTCCTCCGATAGACTGCGTCGCC
CGGGTACCCGTATTCCCAATAAAGCCTCTTGCTGTTTGCATCCGAATCGTGGACTCGCTGATCCTTGGGA
GGGTCTCCTCAGATTGATTGACTGCCCACCTCGGGGGTCTTTCATTTGGAGGTTCCACCGAGATTTGGAG
ACCCCTGCCCAGGGACCACCGACCCCCCCGCCGGGAGGTAAGCTGGCCAGCGGTCGTTTCGTGTCTGTCT
CTGTCTTTGTGCGTGTTTGTGCCGGCATCTAATGTTTGCGCCTGCGTCTGTACTAGTTAGCTAACTAGCT
CTGTATCTGGCGGACCCGTGGTGGAACTGACGAGTTCTGAACACCCGGCCGCAACCCTGGGAGACGTCCC
AGGGACTTTGGGGGCCGTTTTTGTGGCCCGACCTGAGGAAGGGAGTCGATGTGGAATCCGACCCCGTCAG
GATATGTGGTTCTGGTAGGAGACGAGAACCTAAAACAGTTCCCGCCTCCGTCTGAATTTTTGCTTTCGGT
TTGGAACCGAAGCCGCGCGTCTTGTCTGCTGCAGCGCTGCAGCATCGTTCTGTGTTGTCTCTGTCTGACT
GTGTTTCTGTATTTGTCTGAAAATTAGGGCCAGACTGTTACCACTCCCTTAAGTTTGACCTTAGGTCACT
GGAAAGATGTCGAGCGGATCGCTCACAACCAGTCGGTAGATGTCAAGAAGAGACGTTGGGTTACCTTCTG
CTCTGCAGAATGGCCAACCTTTAACGTCGGATGGCCGCGAGACGGCACCTTTAACCGAGACCTCATCACC
CAGGTTAAGATCAAGGTCTTTTCACCTGGCCCGCATGGACACCCAGACCAGGTCCCCTACATCGTGACCT
GGGAAGCCTTGGCTTTTGACCCCCCTCCCTGGGTCAAGCCCTTTGTACACCCTAAGCCTCCGCCTCCTCT
TCCTCCATCCGCCCCGTCTCTCCCCCTTGAACCTCCTCGTTCGACCCCGCCTCGATCCTCCCTTTATCCA
GCCCTCACTCCTTCTCTAGGCGCCGGAATTAGATCTGCCACCATGTGTGGCATCTGGGCCCTCTTCGGCA
GCGATGACTGCCTTTCCGTGCAGTGTCTGAGTGCGATGAAGATCGCGCACAGGGGGCCAGATGCATTTCG
CTTTGAGAATGTCAATGGATACACCAACTGCTGCTTTGGCTTTCACCGCTTGGCTGTGGTTGACCCGCTG
TTTGGAATGCAGCCGATAAGAGTGAGGAAATACCCTTATTTGTGGCTCTGTTACAATGGTGAAATCTACA
ACCACAAGGCGCTACAGCAACGTTTTGAATTTGAATATCAGACCAATGTGGATGGTGAGATTATCCTCCA
CCTCTATGACAAAGGAGGCATCGAGAAAACCATCTGTATGCTGGACGGGGTGTTTGCATTCATCTTACTG
GACACTGCCAATAAGAAAGTATTTCTGGGCAGAGACACCTATGGAGTCAGGCCCTTGTTTAAAGCCATGA
CAGAAGATGGGTTTCTGGCTGTGTGTTCAGAAGCTAAAGGCCTTGTTTCCTTAAAACACTCCACCACTCC
CTTCTTAAAAGTGGAGCCCTTCCTTCCTGGACACTATGAAGTTTTGGATTTAAAACCAAATGGCAAAGTT
GCGTCTGTGGAAATGGTCAAATACCATCACTGTACGGATGAACCATTGCATGCCATCTATGACAGCGTGG
AGAAACTCTTCCCAGGCTTTGACCTAGAGACCGTGAAGAACAATCTGCGTATCCTTTTTGACAACGCTAT
CAAGAAACGCTTGATGACAGACCGGAGGATTGGCTGCCTTTTATCAGGGGGCCTGGACTCGAGCTTGGTT
GCTGCCTCTCTGCTGAAGCAACTCAAGGAGGCCCAAGTTCAGTATCCTCTCCAGACATTTGCTATTGGCA
TGGAGGACAGCCCCGATCTCCTGGCCGCTAGAAAGGTGGCAAATTATATTGGAAGCGAGCATCATGAAGT
CCTTTTTAACTCTGAAGAAGGCATTCAGGCCCTGGATGAAGTCATATTTTCCTTGGAAACTTATGATATT
ACGACAGTTCGGGCATCTGTGGGCATGTATTTAATTTCCAAGTATATTCGGAAGAACACAGACAGCGTGG
TGATCTTCTCCGGAGAGGGGTCAGATGAACTTACACAGGGCTATATATATTTCCACAAGGCTCCTTCCCC
TGAGAAGGCCGAGGAGGAGAGTGAGAGACTGCTGAAGGAACTCTACCTGTTTGATGTTCTCCGGGCCGAC
CGCACTACTGCTGCACACGGTCTCGAACTGAGAGTCCCCTTTCTGGATCATCGGTTTTCTTCCTATTACC
TGTCTCTGCCGCCAGATATGAGAATTCCAAAAAATGGCATAGAAAAACATCTCCTGAGAGAGACTTTTGA
GGACTGCAACCTGCTACCCAAAGAGATTCTCTGGCGACCCAAAGAAGCCTTCAGTGATGGGATCACCTCA
GTCAAGAACTCCTGGTTCAAGATTTTGCAGGACTATGTTGAACATCAGGTTGATGATGAGATGATGTCTG
CAGCCTCCCAGAAGTTTCCCTTCAATACTCCCAAAACTAAGGAAGGCTACTTCTACCGTCAGATCTTTGA
ACGCCATTACCCAGGCCGGGCTGATTGGCTGACTCATTATTGGATGCCTAAGTGGATCAATGCTACTGAC
CCTTCTGCCCGCACTCTGACCCATTATAAGTCAGCTGCCAAAGCTTAGGTCGACGGTATCGATAAGCTTG
ATATCGAATTCCGCCCCCCCCCCTAACGTTACTGGCCGAAGCCGCTTGGAATAAGGCCGGTGTGCGTTTG
TCTATATGTTATTTTCCACCATATTGCCGTCTTTTGGCAATGTGAGGGCCCGGAAACCTGGCCCTGTCTT
CTTGACGAGCATTCCTAGGGGTCTTTCCCCTCTCGCCAAAGGAATGCAAGGTCTGTTGAATGTCGTGAAG
GAAGCAGTTCCTCTGGAAGCTTCTTGAAGACAAACAACGTCTGTAGCGACCCTTTGCAGGCAGCGGAACC
CCCCACCTGGCGACAGGTGCCTCTGCGGCCAAAAGCCACGTGTATAAGATACACCTGCAAAGGCGGCACA
ACCCCAGTGCCACGTTGTGAGTTGGATAGTTGTGGAAAGAGTCAAATGGCTCTCCTCAAGCGTATTCAAC
AAGGGGCTGAAGGATGCCCAGAAGGTACCCCATTGTATGGGATCTGATCTGGGGCCTCGGTGCACATGCT
TTACATGTGTTTAGTCGAGGTTAAAAAAACGTCTAGGCCCCCCGAACCACGGGGACGTGGTTTTCCTTTG
AAAAACACGATGATAATATGGCCACAACCATGGGTCTTTTCTGCAGTCACCGTCCTCGAGGCACCATGAA
CCCAGCCATCAGCGTCGCTCTCCTGCTCTCAGTCTTGCAGGTGTCCCGAGGGCAGAAGGTGACCAGCCTG
ACAGCCTGCCTGGTGAACCAAAACCTTCGCCTGGACTGCCGCCATGAGAATAACACCAAGGATAACTCCA
TCCAGCATGAGTTCAGCCTGACCCGAGAGAAGAGGAAGCACGTGCTCTCAGGCACCCTTGGGATACCCGA
GCACACGTACCGCTCCCGCGTCACCCTCTCCAACCAGCCCTATATCAAGGTCCTTACCCTAGCCAACTTC
ACCACCAAGGATGAGGGCGACTACTTTTGTGAGCTTCGCGTCTCGGGCGCGAATCCCATGAGCTCCAATA
AAAGTATCAGTGTGTATAGAGACAAGCTGGTCAAGTGTGGCGGCATAAGCCTGCTGGTTCAGAACACATC
CTGGATGCTGCTGCTGCTGCTTTCCCTCTCCCTCCTCCAAGCCCTGGACTTCATTTCTCTGTGACGCGTA
GAATTCGATAAAATAAAAGATTTTATTTAGTCTCCAGAAAAAGGGGGGAATGAAAGACCCCACCTGTAGG
TTTGGCAAGCTAGCTTAAGTAACGCCATTTTGCAAGGCATGGAAAATACATAACTGAGAATAGAGAAGTT
CAGATCAAGGTTAGGAACAGAGAGACAGCAGAATATGGGCCAAACAGGATATCTGTGGTAAGCAGTTCCT
GCCCCGGCTCAGGGCCAAGAACAGATGGTCCCCAGATGCGGTCCCGCCCTCAGCAGTTTCTAGAGAACCA
TCAGATGTTTCCAGGGTGCCCCAAGGACCTGAAATGACCCTGTGCCTTATTTGAACTAACCAATCAGTTC
GCTTCTCGCTTCTGTTCGCGCGCTTCTGCTCCCCGAGCTCAATAAAAGAGCCCACAACCCCTCACTCGGC
GCGCCAGTCCTCCGATAGACTGCGTCGCCCGGGTACCCGTGTATCCAATAAACCCTCTTGCAGTTGCATC
CGACTTGTGGTCTCGCTGTTCCTTGGGAGGGTCTCCTCTGAGTGATTGACTACCCGTCAGCGGGGGTCTT
TCATGGGTAACAGTTTCTTGAAGTTGGAGAACAACATTCTGAGGGTAGGAGTCGAATATTAAGTAATCCT
GACTCAATTAGCCACTGTTTTGAATCCACATACTCCAATACTCCTGAAATAGTTCATTATGGACAGCGCA
GAAAGAGCTGGGGAGAATTGTGAAATTGTTATCCGCTCACAATTCCACACAACATACGAGCCGGAAGCAT
AAAGTGTAAAGCCTGGGGTGCCTAATGAGTGAGCTAACTCACATTAATTGCGTTGCGCTCACTGCCCGCT
TTCCAGTCGGGAAACCTGTCGTGCCAGCTGCATTAATGAATCGGCCAACGCGCGGGGAGAGGCGGTTTGC
GTATTGGGCGCTCTTCCGCTTCCTCGCTCACTGACTCGCTGCGCTCGGTCGTTCGGCTGCGGCGAGCGGT
ATCAGCTCACTCAAAGGCGGTAATACGGTTATCCACAGAATCAGGGGATAACGCAGGAAAGAACATGTGA
GCAAAAGGCCAGCAAAAGGCCAGGAACCGTAAAAAGGCCGCGTTGCTGGCGTTTTTCCATAGGCTCCGCC
CCCCTGACGAGCATCACAAAAATCGACGCTCAAGTCAGAGGTGGCGAAACCCGACAGGACTATAAAGATA
CCAGGCGTTTCCCCCTGGAAGCTCCCTCGTGCGCTCTCCTGTTCCGACCCTGCCGCTTACCGGATACCTG
TCCGCCTTTCTCCCTTCGGGAAGCGTGGCGCTTTCTCATAGCTCACGCTGTAGGTATCTCAGTTCGGTGT
AGGTCGTTCGCTCCAAGCTGGGCTGTGTGCACGAACCCCCCGTTCAGCCCGACCGCTGCGCCTTATCCGG
TAACTATCGTCTTGAGTCCAACCCGGTAAGACACGACTTATCGCCACTGGCAGCAGCCACTGGTAACAGG
ATTAGCAGAGCGAGGTATGTAGGCGGTGCTACAGAGTTCTTGAAGTGGTGGCCTAACTACGGCTACACTA
GAAGAACAGTATTTGGTATCTGCGCTCTGCTGAAGCCAGTTACCTTCGGAAAAAGAGTTGGTAGCTCTTG
ATCCGGCAAACAAACCACCGCTGGTAGCGGTGGTTTTTTTGTTTGCAAGCAGCAGATTACGCGCAGAAAA
AAAGGATCTCAAGAAGATCCTTTGATCTTTTCTACGGGGTCTGACGCTCAGTGGAACGAAAACTCACGTT
AAGGGATTTTGGTCATGAGATTATCAAAAAGGATCTTCACCTAGATCCTTTTAAATTAAAAATGAAGTTT
TAAATCAATCTAAAGTATATATGAGTAAACTTGGTCTGACAGTTACCAATGCTTAATCAGTGAGGCACCT
ATCTCAGCGATCTGTCTATTTCGTTCATCCATAGTTGCCTGACTCCCCGTCGTGTAGATAACTACGATAC
GGGAGGGCTTACCATCTGGCCCCAGTGCTGCAATGATACCGCGAGACCCACGCTCACCGGCTCCAGATTT
ATCAGCAATAAACCAGCCAGCCGGAAGGGCCGAGCGCAGAAGTGGTCCTGCAACTTTATCCGCCTCCATC
CAGTCTATTAATTGTTGCCGGGAAGCTAGAGTAAGTAGTTCGCCAGTTAATAGTTTGCGCAACGTTGTTG
CCATTGCTACAGGCATCGTGGTGTCACGCTCGTCGTTTGGTATGGCTTCATTCAGCTCCGGTTCCCAACG
ATCAAGGCGAGTTACATGATCCCCCATGTTGTGCAAAAAAGCGGTTAGCTCCTTCGGTCCTCCGATCGTT
GTCAGAAGTAAGTTGGCCGCAGTGTTATCACTCATGGTTATGGCAGCACTGCATAATTCTCTTACTGTCA
TGCCATCCGTAAGATGCTTTTCTGTGACTGGTGAGTACTCAACCAAGTCATTCTGAGAATAGTGTATGCG
GCGACCGAGTTGCTCTTGCCCGGCGTCAATACGGGATAATACCGCGCCACATAGCAGAACTTTAAAAGTG
CTCATCATTGGAAAACGTTCTTCGGGGCGAAAACTCTCAAGGATCTTACCGCTGTTGAGATCCAGTTCGA
TGTAACCCACTCGTGCACCCAACTGATCTTCAGCATCTTTTACTTTCACCAGCGTTTCTGGGTGAGCAAA
AACAGGAAGGCAAAATGCCGCAAAAAAGGGAATAAGGGCGACACGGAAATGTTGAATACTCATACTCTTC
CTTTTTCAATATTATTGAAGCATTTATCAGGGTTATTGTCTCATGAGCGGATACATATTTGAATGTATTT
AGAAAAATAAACAAATAGGGGTTCCGCGCACATTTCCCCGAAAAGTGCCACCTGACGTCTAAGAAACCAT
TATTATCATGACATTAACCTATAAAAATAGGCGTATCACGAGGCCCTTTCGTCTCGCGCGTTTCGGTGAT
GACGGTGAAAACCTCTGACACATGCAGCTCCCGGAGACGGTCACAGCTTGTCTGTAAGCGGATGCCGGGA
GCAGACAAGCCCGTCAGGGCGCGTCAGCGGGTGTTGGCGGGTGTCGGGGCTGGCTTAACTATGCGG
